>Addgene plasmid #61649 | pFPL-Rh | addgene full sequence | sequence record 220451 | Addgene NGS Result
GTAAAACGACGGCCAGTGCCAAGCTTACGAACGATAGACATCTGGATCACAAGTTTGTACAAAAAAGCTG
AACGAGAAACGTAAAATGATATAAATATCAATATATTAAATTAGATTTTGCATAAAAAACAGACTACATA
ATACTGTAAAACACAACATATCCAGTCACTATGGCGGCCGCATTAGGCACCCCAGGCTTTACACTTTATG
CTTCCGGCTCGTATAACGTGTGGATTTTGAGTTAGGATCCGTCGAGATTTTCAGGAGCTAAGGAAGCTAA
AATGGAGAAAAAAATCACTGGATATACCACCGTTGATATATCCCAATGGCATCGTAAAGAACATTTTGAG
GCATTTCAGTCAGTTGCTCAATGTACCTATAACCAGACCGTTCAGCTGGATATTACGGCCTTTTTAAAGA
CCGTAAAGAAAAATAAGCACAAGTTTTATCCGGCCTTTATTCACATTCTTGCCCGCCTGATGAATGCTCA
TCCGGAATTCCGTATGGCAATGAAAGACGGTGAGCTGGTGATATGGGATAGTGTTCACCCTTGTTACACC
GTTTTCCATGAGCAAACTGAAACGTTTTCATCGCTCTGGAGTGAATACCACGACGATTTCCGGCAGTTTC
TACACATATATTCGCAAGATGTGGCGTGTTACGGTGAAAACCTGGCCTATTTCCCTAAAGGGTTTATTGA
GAATATGTTTTTCGTCTCAGCCAATCCCTGGGTGAGTTTCACCAGTTTTGATTTAAACGTGGCCAATATG
GACAACTTCTTCGCCCCCGTTTTCACCATGGGCAAATATTATACGCAAGGCGACAAGGTGCTGATGCCGC
TGGCGATTCAGGTTCATCATGCCGTTTGTGATGGCTTCCATGTCGGCAGAATGCTTAATGAATTACAACA
GTACTGCGATGAGTGGCAGGGCGGGGCGTAAACGCGTGGATCCGGCTTACTAAAAGCCAGATAACAGTAT
GCGTATTTGCGCGCTGATTTTTGCGGTATAAGAATATATACTGATATGTATACCCGAAGTATGTCAAAAA
GAGGTATGCTATGAAGCAGCGTATTACAGTGACAGTTGACAGCGACAGCTATCAGTTGCTCAAGGCATAT
ATGATGTCAATATCTCCGGTCTGGTAAGCACAACCATGCAGAATGAAGCCCGTCGTCTGCGTGCCGAACG
CTGGAAAGCGGAAAACCAGGAAGGGATGGCTGAGGTCGCCCGGTTTATTGAAATGAACGGCTCTTTTGCT
GACGAGAACAGGGGCTGGTGAAATGCAGTTTAAGGTTTACACCTATAAAAGAGAGAGCCGTTATCGTCTG
TTTGTGGATGTACAGAGTGATATTATTGACACGCCCGGGCGACGGATGGTGATCCCCCTGGCCAGTGCAC
GTCTGCTGTCAGATAAAGTCTCCCGTGAACTTTACCCGGTGGTGCATATCGGGGATGAAAGCTGGCGCAT
GATGACCACCGATATGGCCAGTGTGCCGGTCTCCGTTATCGGGGAAGAAGTGGCTGATCTCAGCCACCGC
GAAAATGACATCAAAAACGCCATTAACCTGATGTTCTGGGGAATATAAATGTCAGGCTCCCTTATACACA
GCCAGTCTGCAGGTCGACCATAGTGACTGGATATGTTGTGTTTTACAGTATTATGTAGTCTGTTTTTTAT
GCAAAATCTAATTTAATATATTGATATTTATATCATTTTACGTTTCTCGTTCAGCTTTCTTGTACAAAGT
GGTGATAGGGCCCGGGATCCTGATGGCCTCCTCCGAGGACGTCATCAAGGAGTTCATGCGCTTCAAGGTG
CGCATGGAGGGCTCCGTGAACGGCCACGAGTTCGAGATCGAGGGCGAGGGCGAGGGCCGCCCCTACGAGG
GCACCCAGACCGCCAAGCTGAAGGTGACCAAGGGCGGCCCCCTGCCCTTCGCCTGGGACATCCTGTCCCC
TCAGTTCCAGTACGGCTCCAAGGCCTACGTGAAGCACCCCGCCGACATCCCCGACTACTTGAAGCTGTCC
TTCCCCGAGGGCTTCAAGTGGGAGCGCGTGATGAACTTCGAGGACGGCGGCGTGGTGACCGTGACCCAGG
ACTCCTCCCTGCAGGACGGCGAGTTCATCTACAAGGTGAAGCTGCGCGGCACCAACTTCCCCTCCGACGG
CCCCGTAATGCAGAAGAAGACCATGGGCTGGGAGGCCTCCACCGAGCGGATGTACCCCGAGGACGGCGCC
CTGAAGGGCGAGATCAAGATGAGGCTGAAGCTGAAGGACGGCGGCCACTACGACGCCGAGGTCAAGACCA
CCTACATGGCCAAGAAGCCCGTGCAGCTGCCCGGCGCCTACAAGACCGACATCAAGCTGGACATCACCTC
CCACAACGAGGACTACACCATCGTGGAACAGTACGAGCGCGCCGAGGGCCGCCACTCCACCGGCGCCAGA
TCCACTTAACGTTACTGAAATCATCAAACAGCTTGACGAATCTGGATATAAGATCGTTGGTGTCGATGTC
AGCTCCGGAGTTGAGACAAATGGTGTTCAGGATCTCGATAAGATACGTTCATTTGTCCAAGCAGCAAAGA
GTGCCTTCTAGTGATTTAATAGCTCCATGTCAACAAGAATAAAACGCGTTTCGGGTTTACCTCTTCCAGA
TACAGCTCATCTGCAATGCATTAATGCATTGGACCTCGCAACCCTAGTACGCCCTTCAGGCTCCGGCGAA
GCAGAAGAATAGCTTAGCAGAGTCTATTTTCATTTTCGGGAGACGAGATCAAGCAGATCAACGGTCGTCA
AGAGACCTACGAGACTGAGGAATCCGCTCTTGGCTCCACGCGACTATATATTTGTCTCTAATTGTACTTT
GACATGCTCCTCTTCTTTACTCTGATAGCTTGACTATGAAAATTCCGTCACCAGCCCCTGGGTTCGCAAA
GATAATTGCACTGTTTCTTCCTTGAACTCTCAAGCCTACAGGACACACATTCATCGTAGGTATAAACCTC
GAAAATCATTCCTACTAAGATGGGTATACAATAGTAACCATGCATGGTTGCCTAGTGAATGCTCCGTAAC
ACCCAATACGCCGGCCGAAACTTTTTTACAACTCTCCTATGAGTCGTTTACCCAGAATGCACAGGTACAC
TTGTTTAGAGGTAATCCTTCTTTCTAGAGGATCCCCGGGTACCGAGCTCGAATTCGTAATCATGTCATAG
CTGTTTCCTGTGTGAAATTGTTATCCGCTCACAATTCCACACAACATACGAGCCGGAAGCATAAAGTGTA
AAGCCTGGGGTGCCTAATGAGTGAGCTAACTCACATTAATTGCGTTGCGCTCACTGCCCGCTTTCCAGTC
GGGAAACCTGTCGTGCCAGCTGCATTAATGAATCGGCCAACGCGCGGGGAGAGGCGGTTTGCGTATTGGC
TAGAGCAGCTTGCCAAAACTGATATTGAAGGAGCATTTTTTGGGCTTGGCTGGAGCTAGTGGAGGTCAAC
AATGAATGCCTATTTTGGTTTAGTCGTCCAGGCGGTGAGCACAAAATTTGTGTCGTTTGACAAGATGGTT
CATTTAGGCAACTGGTCAGATCAGCCCCACTTGTAGCAGTAGCGGCGGCGCTCGAAGTGTGACTCTTATT
AGCAGACAGGAACGAGGACATTATTATCATCTGCTGCTTGGTGCACGATAACTTGGTGCGTTTGTCAAGC
AAGGTAAGTGGACGACCCGGTCATACCTTCTTAAGTTCGCCCTTCCTCCCTTTATTTCAGATTCAATCTG
ACTTACCTATTCTACCCAAGCATCCAAATGAAAAAGCCTGAACTCACCGCGACGTCTGTCGAGAAGTTTC
TGATCGAAAAGTTCGACAGCGTCTCCGACCTGATGCAGCTCTCGGAGGGCGAAGAATCTCGTGCTTTCAG
CTTCGATGTAGGAGGGCGTGGATATGTCCTGCGGGTAAATAGCTGCGCCGATGGTTTCTACAAAGATCGT
TATGTTTATCGGCACTTTGCATCGGCCGCGCTCCCGATTCCGGAAGTGCTTGACATTGGGGAGTTCAGCG
AGAGCCTGACCTATTGCATCTCCCGCCGTGCACAGGGTGTCACGTTGCAAGACCTGCCTGAAACCGAACT
GCCCGCTGTTCTCCAGCCGGTCGCGGAGGCCATGGATGCGATCGCTGCGGCCGATCTTAGCCAGACGAGC
GGGTTCGGCCCATTCGGACCGCAAGGAATCGGTCAATACACTACATGGCGTGATTTCATATGCGCGATTG
CTGATCCCCATGTGTATCACTGGCAAACTGTGATGGACGACACCGTCAGTGCGTCCGTCGCGCAGGCTCT
CGATGAGCTGATGCTTTGGGCCGAGGACTGCCCCGAAGTCCGGCACCTCGTGCATGCGGATTTCGGCTCC
AACAATGTCCTGACGGACAATGGCCGCATAACAGCGGTCATTGACTGGAGCGAGGCGATGTTCGGGGATT
CCCAATACGAGGTCGCCAACATCCTCTTCTGGAGGCCGTGGTTGGCTTGTATGGAGCAGCAGACGCGCTA
CTTCGAGCGGAGGCATCCGGAGCTTGCAGGATCGCCGCGCCTCCGGGCGTATATGCTCCGCATTGGTCTT
GACCAACTCTATCAGAGCTTGGTTGACGGCAATTTCGATGATGCAGCTTGGGCGCAGGGTCGATGCGACG
CAATCGTCCGATCCGGAGCCGGGACTGTCGGGCGTACACAAATCGCCCGCAGAAGCGCGGCCGTCTGGAC
CGATGGCTGTGTAGAAGTACTCGCCGATAGTGGAAACCGACGCCCCAGCACTCGTCCGAGGGCAAAGGAA
TAGAGTAGATGCCGACCGGGAACCAGTTTCGAGTTTCTCCATAATAATGTGTGAGTAGTTCCCAGATAAG
GGAATTAGGGTTCCTATAGGGTTTCGCTCATGTGTTGAGCATATAAGAAACCCTTAGTATGTATTTGTAT
TTGTAAAATACTTCTATCAATAAAATTTCTAATTCCTAAAACCAAAATCCAGTACTAAAATCCAGATCCC
CCGAATTAATTCGGCGTTAATTCAGTACATTAAAAACGTCCGCAATGTGTTATTAAGTTGTCTAAGCGTC
AATTTGTTTACACCACAATATATCCTGCCACCAGCCAGCCAACAGCTCCCCGACCGGCAGCTCGGCACAA
AATCACCACTCGATACAGGCAGCCCATCAGTCCGGGACGGCGTCAGCGGGAGAGCCGTTGTAAGGCGGCA
GACTTTGCTCATGTTACCGATGCTATTCGGAAGAACGGCAACTAAGCTGCCGGGTTTGAAACACGGATGA
TCTCGCGGAGGGTAGCATGTTGATTGTAACGATGACAGAGCGTTGCTGCCTGTGATCACCGCGGTTTCAA
AATCGGCTCCGTCGATACTATGTTATACGCCAACTTTGAAAACAACTTTGAAAAAGCTGTTTTCTGGTAT
TTAAGGTTTTAGAATGCAAGGAACAGTGAATTGGAGTTCGTCTTGTTATAATTAGCTTCTTGGGGTATCT
TTAAATACTGTAGAAAAGAGGAAGGAAATAATAAATGGCTAAAATGAGAATATCACCGGAATTGAAAAAA
CTGATCGAAAAATACCGCTGCGTAAAAGATACGGAAGGAATGTCTCCTGCTAAGGTATATAAGCTGGTGG
GAGAAAATGAAAACCTATATTTAAAAATGACGGACAGCCGGTATAAAGGGACCACCTATGATGTGGAACG
GGAAAAGGACATGATGCTATGGCTGGAAGGAAAGCTGCCTGTTCCAAAGGTCCTGCACTTTGAACGGCAT
GATGGCTGGAGCAATCTGCTCATGAGTGAGGCCGATGGCGTCCTTTGCTCGGAAGAGTATGAAGATGAAC
AAAGCCCTGAAAAGATTATCGAGCTGTATGCGGAGTGCATCAGGCTCTTTCACTCCATCGACATATCGGA
TTGTCCCTATACGAATAGCTTAGACAGCCGCTTAGCCGAATTGGATTACTTACTGAATAACGATCTGGCC
GATGTGGATTGCGAAAACTGGGAAGAAGACACTCCATTTAAAGATCCGCGCGAGCTGTATGATTTTTTAA
AGACGGAAAAGCCCGAAGAGGAACTTGTCTTTTCCCACGGCGACCTGGGAGACAGCAACATCTTTGTGAA
AGATGGCAAAGTAAGTGGCTTTATTGATCTTGGGAGAAGCGGCAGGGCGGACAAGTGGTATGACATTGCC
TTCTGCGTCCGGTCGATCAGGGAGGATATCGGGGAAGAACAGTATGTCGAGCTATTTTTTGACTTACTGG
GGATCAAGCCTGATTGGGAGAAAATAAAATATTATATTTTACTGGATGAATTGTTTTAGTACCTAGAATG
CATGACCAAAATCCCTTAACGTGAGTTTTCGTTCCACTGAGCGTCAGACCCCGTAGAAAAGATCAAAGGA
TCTTCTTGAGATCCTTTTTTTCTGCGCGTAATCTGCTGCTTGCAAACAAAAAAACCACCGCTACCAGCGG
TGGTTTGTTTGCCGGATCAAGAGCTACCAACTCTTTTTCCGAAGGTAACTGGCTTCAGCAGAGCGCAGAT
ACCAAATACTGTCCTTCTAGTGTAGCCGTAGTTAGGCCACCACTTCAAGAACTCTGTAGCACCGCCTACA
TACCTCGCTCTGCTAATCCTGTTACCAGTGGCTGCTGCCAGTGGCGATAAGTCGTGTCTTACCGGGTTGG
ACTCAAGACGATAGTTACCGGATAAGGCGCAGCGGTCGGGCTGAACGGGGGGTTCGTGCACACAGCCCAG
CTTGGAGCGAACGACCTACACCGAACTGAGATACCTACAGCGTGAGCTATGAGAAAGCGCCACGCTTCCC
GAAGGGAGAAAGGCGGACAGGTATCCGGTAAGCGGCAGGGTCGGAACAGGAGAGCGCACGAGGGAGCTTC
CAGGGGGAAACGCCTGGTATCTTTATAGTCCTGTCGGGTTTCGCCACCTCTGACTTGAGCGTCGATTTTT
GTGATGCTCGTCAGGGGGGCGGAGCCTATGGAAAAACGCCAGCAACGCGGCCTTTTTACGGTTCCTGGCC
TTTTGCTGGCCTTTTGCTCACATGTTCTTTCCTGCGTTATCCCCTGATTCTGTGGATAACCGTATTACCG
CCTTTGAGTGAGCTGATACCGCTCGCCGCAGCCGAACGACCGAGCGCAGCGAGTCAGTGAGCGAGGAAGC
GGAAGAGCGCCTGATGCGGTATTTTCTCCTTACGCATCTGTGCGGTATTTCACACCGCATATGGTGCACT
CTCAGTACAATCTGCTCTGATGCCGCATAGTTAAGCCAGTATACACTCCGCTATCGCTACGTGACTGGGT
CATGGCTGCGCCCCGACACCCGCCAACACCCGCTGACGCGCCCTGACGGGCTTGTCTGCTCCCGGCATCC
GCTTACAGACAAGCTGTGACCGTCTCCGGGAGCTGCATGTGTCAGAGGTTTTCACCGTCATCACCGAAAC
GCGCGAGGCAGGGTGCCTTGATGTGGGCGCCGGCGGTCGAGTGGCGACGGCGCGGCTTGTCCGCGCCCTG
GTAGATTGCCTGGCCGTAGGCCAGCCATTTTTGAGCGGCCAGCGGCCGCGATAGGCCGACGCGAAGCGGC
GGGGCGTAGGGAGCGCAGCGACCGAAGGGTAGGCGCTTTTTGCAGCTCTTCGGCTGTGCGCTGGCCAGAC
AGTTATGCACAGGCCAGGCGGGTTTTAAGAGTTTTAATAAGTTTTAAAGAGTTTTAGGCGGAAAAATCGC
CTTTTTTCTCTTTTATATCAGTCACTTACATGTGTGACCGGTTCCCAATGTACGGCTTTGGGTTCCCAAT
GTACGGGTTCCGGTTCCCAATGTACGGCTTTGGGTTCCCAATGTACGTGCTATCCACAGGAAAGAGACCT
TTTCGACCTTTTTCCCCTGCTAGGGCAATTTGCCCTAGCATCTGCTCCGTACATTAGGAACCGGCGGATG
CTTCGCCCTCGATCAGGTTGCGGTAGCGCATGACTAGGATCGGGCCAGCCTGCCCCGCCTCCTCCTTCAA
ATCGTACTCCGGCAGGTCATTTGACCCGATCAGCTTGCGCACGGTGAAACAGAACTTCTTGAACTCTCCG
GCGCTGCCACTGCGTTCGTAGATCGTCTTGAACAACCATCTGGCTTCTGCCTTGCCTGCGGCGCGGCGTG
CCAGGCGGTAGAGAAAACGGCCGATGCCGGGATCGATCAAAAAGTAATCGGGGTGAACCGTCAGCACGTC
CGGGTTCTTGCCTTCTGTGATCTCGCGGTACATCCAATCAGCTAGCTCGATCTCGATGTACTCCGGCCGC
CCGGTTTCGCTCTTTACGATCTTGTAGCGGCTAATCAAGGCTTCACCCTCGGATACCGTCACCAGGCGGC
CGTTCTTGGCCTTCTTCGTACGCTGCATGGCAACGTGCGTGGTGTTTAACCGAATGCAGGTTTCTACCAG
GTCGTCTTTCTGCTTTCCGCCATCGGCTCGCCGGCAGAACTTGAGTACGTCCGCAACGTGTGGACGGAAC
ACGCGGCCGGGCTTGTCTCCCTTCCCTTCCCGGTATCGGTTCATGGATTCGGTTAGATGGGAAACCGCCA
TCAGTACCAGGTCGTAATCCCACACACTGGCCATGCCGGCCGGCCCTGCGGAAACCTCTACGTGCCCGTC
TGGAAGCTCGTAGCGGATCACCTCGCCAGCTCGTCGGTCACGCTTCGACAGACGGAAAACGGCCACGTCC
ATGATGCTGCGACTATCGCGGGTGCCCACGTCATAGAGCATCGGAACGAAAAAATCTGGTTGCTCGTCGC
CCTTGGGCGGCTTCCTAATCGACGGCGCACCGGCTGCCGGCGGTTGCCGGGATTCTTTGCGGATTCGATC
AGCGGCCGCTTGCCACGATTCACCGGGGCGTGCTTCTGCCTCGATGCGTTGCCGCTGGGCGGCCTGCGCG
GCCTTCAACTTCTCCACCAGGTCATCACCCAGCGCCGCGCCGATTTGTACCGGGCCGGATGGTTTGCGAC
CGCTCACGCCGATTCCTCGGGCTTGGGGGTTCCAGTGCCATTGCAGGGCCGGCAGGCAACCCAGCCGCTT
ACGCCTGGCCAACCGCCCGTTCCTCCACACATGGGGCATTCCACGGCGTCGGTGCCTGGTTGTTCTTGAT
TTTCCATGCCGCCTCCTTTAGCCGCTAAAATTCATCTACTCATTTATTCATTTGCTCATTTACTCTGGTA
GCTGCGCGATGTATTCAGATAGCAGCTCGGTAATGGTCTTGCCTTGGCGTACCGCGTACATCTTCAGCTT
GGTGTGATCCTCCGCCGGCAACTGAAAGTTGACCCGCTTCATGGCTGGCGTGTCTGCCAGGCTGGCCAAC
GTTGCAGCCTTGCTGCTGCGTGCGCTCGGACGGCCGGCACTTAGCGTGTTTGTGCTTTTGCTCATTTTCT
CTTTACCTCATTAACTCAAATGAGTTTTGATTTAATTTCAGCGGCCAGCGCCTGGACCTCGCGGGCAGCG
TCGCCCTCGGGTTCTGATTCAAGAACGGTTGTGCCGGCGGCGGCAGTGCCTGGGTAGCTCACGCGCTGCG
TGATACGGGACTCAAGAATGGGCAGCTCGTACCCGGCCAGCGCCTCGGCAACCTCACCGCCGATGCGCGT
GCCTTTGATCGCCCGCGACACGACAAAGGCCGCTTGTAGCCTTCCATCCGTGACCTCAATGCGCTGCTTA
ACCAGCTCCACCAGGTCGGCGGTGGCCCATATGTCGTAAGGGCTTGGCTGCACCGGAATCAGCACGAAGT
CGGCTGCCTTGATCGCGGACACAGCCAAGTCCGCCGCCTGGGGCGCTCCGTCGATCACTACGAAGTCGCG
CCGGCCGATGGCCTTCACGTCGCGGTCAATCGTCGGGCGGTCGATGCCGACAACGGTTAGCGGTTGATCT
TCCCGCACGGCCGCCCAATCGCGGGCACTGCCCTGGGGATCGGAATCGACTAACAGAACATCGGCCCCGG
CGAGTTGCAGGGCGCGGGCTAGATGGGTTGCGATGGTCGTCTTGCCTGACCCGCCTTTCTGGTTAAGTAC
AGCGATAACCTTCATGCGTTCCCCTTGCGTATTTGTTTATTTACTCATCGCATCATATACGCAGCGACCG
CATGACGCAAGCTGTTTTACTCAAATACACATCACCTTTTTAGACGGCGGCGCTCGGTTTCTTCAGCGGC
CAAGCTGGCCGGCCAGGCCGCCAGCTTGGCATCAGACAAACCGGCCAGGATTTCATGCAGCCGCACGGTT
GAGACGTGCGCGGGCGGCTCGAACACGTACCCGGCCGCGATCATCTCCGCCTCGATCTCTTCGGTAATGA
AAAACGGTTCGTCCTGGCCGTCCTGGTGCGGTTTCATGCTTGTTCCTCTTGGCGTTCATTCTCGGCGGCC
GCCAGGGCGTCGGCCTCGGTCAATGCGTCCTCACGGAAGGCACCGCGCCGCCTGGCCTCGGTGGGCGTCA
CTTCCTCGCTGCGCTCAAGTGCGCGGTACAGGGTCGAGCGATGCACGCCAAGCAGTGCAGCCGCCTCTTT
CACGGTGCGGCCTTCCTGGTCGATCAGCTCGCGGGCGTGCGCGATCTGTGCCGGGGTGAGGGTAGGGCGG
GGGCCAAACTTCACGCCTCGGGCCTTGGCGGCCTCGCGCCCGCTCCGGGTGCGGTCGATGATTAGGGAAC
GCTCGAACTCGGCAATGCCGGCGAACACGGTCAACACCATGCGGCCGGCCGGCGTGGTGGTGTCGGCCCA
CGGCTCTGCCAGGCTACGCAGGCCCGCGCCGGCCTCCTGGATGCGCTCGGCAATGTCCAGTAGGTCGCGG
GTGCTGCGGGCCAGGCGGTCTAGCCTGGTCACTGTCACAACGTCGCCAGGGCGTAGGTGGTCAAGCATCC
TGGCCAGCTCCGGGCGGTCGCGCCTGGTGCCGGTGATCTTCTCGGAAAACAGCTTGGTGCAGCCGGCCGC
GTGCAGTTCGGCCCGTTGGTTGGTCAAGTCCTGGTCGTCGGTGCTGACGCGGGCATAGCCCAGCAGGCCA
GCGGCGGCGCTCTTGTTCATGGCGTAATGTCTCCGGTTCTAGTCGCAAGTATTCTACTTTATGCGACTAA
AACACGCGACAAGAAAACGCCAGGAAAAGGGCAGGGCGGCAGCCTGTCGCGTAACTTAGGACTTGTGCGA
CATGTCGTTTTCAGAAGACGGCTGCACTGAACGTCAGAAGCCGACTGCACTATAGCAGCGGAGGGGTTGG
ATCAAAGTACTTTGATCCCGAGGGGAACCCTGTGGTTGGCATGCACATACAAATGGACGAACGGATAAAC
CTTTTCACGCCCTTTTAAATATCCGATTATTCTAATAAACGCTCTTTTCTCTTAGGTTTACCCGCCAATA
TATCCTGTCAAACACTGATAGTTTAAACTGAAGGCGGGAAACGACAATCTGATCCAAGCTCAAGCTGCTC
TAGCATTCGCCATTCAGGCTGCGCAACTGTTGGGAAGGGCGATCGGTGCGGGCCTCTTCGCTATTACGCC
AGCTGGCGAAAGGGGGATGTGCTGCAAGGCGATTAAGTTGGGTAACGCCAGGGTTTTCCCAGTCACGACG
TT
Features (pLannotate 1.2.2; 27 found; start..end, strand, type, name):
     49..173     +  protein_bind   attR1: mutant version of attR; recombination site for the Gateway® LR reaction LR Clonase™
    198..226     +  promoter       lac UV5 promoter (fragment): E. coli lac promoter with an "up" mutation
    252..281     +  promoter       cat promoter (fragment): promoter of the E. coli cat gene encoding chloramphenicol acetyltransferase
    282..941     +  CDS            CmR: chloramphenicol acetyltransferase; cat; confers resistance to chloramphenicol
   1120..1278    +  CDS            ccdA (fragment): CCDA_ECO57 - Also known as H, letA. Experimental evidence at protein level: Swiss-Prot protein existence level 1. Antitoxin component of a type II toxin-antitoxin (TA) system which inhibits the post-segregational killing (PSK) of plasmid-free cells, also referred to as a plasmid addiction system. Binds to and blocks the activity of CcdB; will also remove bound CcdB protein from the CcdB-GyrA complex by forming a CcdA-CcdB complex, a process termed rejuvenation. Functions as a transcriptional corepressor for the ccdAB operon, repression also requires CcdB (By similarity). From Escherichia coli
   1283..1585    +  CDS            ccdB: CCDB_ECOLI - Also known as G, letB, letD. Experimental evidence at protein level: Swiss-Prot protein existence level 1. Toxic component of a type II toxin-antitoxin (TA) system, functioning in plasmid maintainence. Responsible for the post- segregational killing (PSK) of plasmid-free cells, also referred to as a plasmid addiction system. Half-life of over 2 hours. Cell killing by CcdB is accompanied by filamentation, defects in chromosome and plasmid segregation, defects in cell division, formation of anucleate cells, decreased DNA synthesis and plasmid loss. Interferes with the activity of DN
   1629..1753    -  protein_bind   attR2: mutant version of attR; recombination site for the Gateway® LR reaction LR Clonase™
   1773..2447    +  CDS            mRFP1: mRFP1 is a basic (constitutively fluorescent) red fluorescent protein published in 2002, derived from Discosoma sp.. It is reported to be a somewhat slowly-maturing monomer with low acid sensitivity.
   2449..3178    +  terminator     trpC terminator: trpC; transcription terminator from the Aspergillus nidulans trpC gene (Punt et al., 1987)
   3236..3258    -  protein_bind   lac operator (fragment): The lac repressor binds to the lac operator to inhibit transcription in E. coli. This inhibition can be relieved by adding lactose or isopropyl-β-D-thiogalactopyranoside (IPTG). lac repressor encoded by lacI
   3262..3292    -  promoter       lac promoter: promoter for the E. coli lac operon
   3307..3328    -  protein_bind   CAP binding site: CAP binding activates transcription in the presence of cAMP. E. coli catabolite activator protein
   3341..3429    -  CDS            lacI (fragment): lac repressor; lacI; The lac repressor binds to the lac operator to inhibit transcription in E. coli. This inhibition can be relieved by adding lactose or isopropyl-β-D-thiogalactopyranoside (IPTG).
   3450..3803    +  promoter       trpC promoter: promoter for Aspergillus nidulans trpC
   3808..4833    +  CDS            HygR: hygromycin B phosphotransferase confers resistance to hygromycin
   4864..5038    +  polyA_signal   CaMV poly(A) signal: cauliflower mosaic virus polyadenylation signal
   5116..5140    -  misc_feature   LB T-DNA repeat: left border repeat from nopaline C58 T-DNA
   5565..6359    +  CDS            KanR: aminoglycoside phosphotransferase; aphA-3; confers resistance to kanamycin
   6446..7034    +  rep_origin     ori: high-copy-number ColE1/pMB1/pBR322/pUC origin of replication
   7220..7360    -  misc_feature   bom: basis of mobility region from pBR322
   7462..7501    -  CDS            rop (fragment): Rop protein, which maintains plasmids at low copy number; rop
   7704..7898    -  rep_origin     pVS1 oriV: origin of replication for the Pseudomonas plasmid pVS1 (Heeb et al., 2000)
   7964..9037    -  CDS            pVS1 RepA: replication protein from the Pseudomonas plasmid pVS1 (Heeb et al., 2000)
   9466..10095   -  CDS            pVS1 StaA: stability protein from the Pseudomonas plasmid pVS1 (Heeb et al., 2000)
  10655..11056   -  CDS            Y4CG_SINFN (fragment): Protein inferred from homology: Swiss-Prot protein existence level 3. From Sinorhizobium fredii (strain NBRC 101917 / NGR234).
  11396..11420   -  misc_feature   RB T-DNA repeat: right border repeat from nopaline C58 T-DNA
  11486..18      -  CDS            lacZα (fragment) (across the origin): LacZα fragment of β-galactosidase; lacZ fragment
