[The description below was written by a language model from this plasmid's Addgene catalogue record and pLannotate feature annotations shown in this document.]
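Description:
pFPL-Rh is a Gateway destination vector built on the pCAMBIA1300 binary backbone, designed for making C-terminal red fluorescent protein fusions for expression in fungi. Although catalogued as a plant expression vector, its T-DNA carries fungal regulatory elements, and the left and right border repeats point to Agrobacterium-mediated delivery into the fungal host. The plasmid is about 11.6 kb. It replicates in E. coli through a ColE1/pBR322-type origin (with the bom region) and in Agrobacterium through the pVS1 oriV, RepA and StaA functions. The backbone carries a kanamycin resistance gene, and the record lists the plasmid as low copy.

Within the T-DNA, an attR1–attR2 Gateway cassette containing the chloramphenicol resistance gene and the ccdB toxin gene sits directly upstream of the mRFP1 coding sequence (from Discosoma sp.), which is followed by the Aspergillus nidulans trpC terminator. An LR reaction replaces the CmR/ccdB cassette with a sequence from an entry clone, placing it in front of mRFP1. Because ccdB is lethal to ordinary E. coli, the empty vector must be maintained in a ccdB-tolerant strain, and loss of ccdB provides counter-selection for recombinants. No fungal promoter is annotated upstream of attR1, so expression presumably depends on a promoter supplied with the incoming fragment, though the record does not say so. Fungal transformants are selected with a hygromycin phosphotransferase gene driven by the trpC promoter and ending in a CaMV poly(A) signal. The backbone modification notes mention a GFP gene, but both the insert field and the sequence annotation show mRFP1. The vector belongs to a series intended for high-throughput protein localization in fungi, including putative effector proteins.
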