Addgene plasmid #61649: pFPL-Rh
Purpose: Gateway vector for generating red fluorescent protein fusions in fungi
Depositing lab: Mark Farman. Depositing organization: University of Kentucky. Publication: pFPL vectors for high-throughput protein localization in fungi: detecting cytoplasmic accumulation of putative effector proteins. Gong X, Hurtado O, Wang B, Yi M, Giraldo M, Wu C, Valent B, Goodin MM, Farman M. Mol Plant Microbe Interact. 2014 Nov 12. 10.1094/MPMI-05-14-0144-TA PubMed 25390188.
Backbone
  Vector backbone: pCAMBIA1300
  Backbone manufacturer: Cambia, Canberra, Australia
  Backbone size w/o insert (bp): 6000
  Total vector size (bp): 11500
  Modifications to backbone: Additions to T-DNA region: insertion of selectable marker (hygromycin resistance), gateway cassette, GFP gene, fungal terminator sequences.
  Vector type: Plant Expression
  Selectable markers: Hygromycin
Growth in bacteria
  Bacterial resistance: Chloramphenicol and Kanamycin, 25 & 50 μg/mL
  Growth temperature: 37°C
  Growth strain: ccdB Survival
  Copy number: Low Copy
Gene/Insert
  Gene/Insert name: monomeric red fluorescent protein (alt name: mRFP)
  Species: Discosoma sp.
  Insert size (bp): 678
Terms and licenses: Academic/Nonprofit Terms; Industry Terms: Not Available to Industry
How to cite: pFPL-Rh was a gift from Mark Farman (Addgene plasmid # 61649 ; http://n2t.net/addgene:61649 ; RRID:Addgene_61649)
