>Addgene plasmid #61649 | pFPL-Rh | addgene partial sequence | sequence record 104066 | CAT-R 5'-GCAACTGACTGAAATGCCTC-3'
CGGTGGTATATCCAGTGATTTTTTTCTCCATTTTAGCTTCCTTAGCTCCTGAAAATCTCGACGGATCCTA
ACTCAAAATCCACACGTTATACGAGCCGGAAGCATAAAGTGTAAAGCCTGGGGTGCCTAATGCGGCCGCC
ATAGTGACTGGATATGTTGTGTTTTACAGTATTATGTAGTCTGTTTTTTATGCAAAATCTAATTTAATAT
ATTGATATTTATATCATTTTACGTTTCTCGTTCAGCTTTTTTGTACAAACTTGTGATCCAGATGTCTATC
GTTCGTAAGCTTGGCACTGGCCGTCGTTTTACAACGTCGTGACTGGGAAAACCCTGGCGTTACCCAACTT
AATCGCCTTGCAGCACATCCCCCTTTCGCCAGCTGGCGTAATAGCGAAGAGGCCCGCACCGATCGCCCTT
CCCAACAGTTGCGCAGCCTGAATGGCGAATGCTAGAGCAGCTTGAGCTTGGATCAGATTGTCGTTTCCCG
CCTTCAGTTTAAACTATCAGTGTTTGACAGGATATATTGGCGGGTAAACCTAAGAGAAAAGAGCGTTTAT
TAGAATAATCGGATATTTAAAAGGGCGTGAAAAGGTTTATCCGTTCGTCCATTTGTATGTGCATGCCAAC
CACAGGGTTCCCCTCGGGATCAAAGTACTTTGATCCAACCCCTCCGCTGCTATAGTGCAGTCGGCTTCTG
ACGTTCAGTGCAGCCGTCTTCTGAAAACGACATGTCGCACAAGTCCTAAGTTACGCGACAGGCTGCCGCC
CTGCCCTTTTCCTGGCGTTTTCTTGTCGCGTGTT
