>Addgene plasmid #61649 | pFPL-Rh | addgene partial sequence | sequence record 104314 | ccdB-Fwd 5'-GCATGATGACCACCGATATG-3'
GTGGCTGATCTCAGCCACCGCGAAAATGACATCAAAAACGCCATTAACCTGATGTTCTGGGGAATATAAA
TGTCAGGCTCCCTTATACACAGCCAGTCTGCAGGTCGACCATAGTGACTGGATATGTTGTGTTTTACAGT
ATTATGTAGTCTGTTTTTTATGCAAAATCTAATTTAATATATTGATATTTATATCATTTTACGTTTCTCG
TTCAGCTTTCTTGTACAAAGTGGTGATAGGGCCCGGGATCCTGATGGCCTCCTCCGAGGACGTCATCAAG
GAGTTCATGCGCTTCAAGGTGCGCATGGAGGGCTCCGTGAACGGCCACGAGTTCGAGATCGAGGGCGAGG
GCGAGGGCCGCCCCTACGAGGGCACCCAGACCGCCAAGCTGAAGGTGACCAAGGGCGGCCCCCTGCCCTT
CGCCTGGGACATCCTGTCCCCTCAGTTCCAGTACGGCTCCAAGGCCTACGTGAAGCACCCCGCCGACATC
CCCGACTACTTGAAGCTGTCCTTCCCCGAGGGCTTCAAGTGGGAGCGCGTGATGAACTTC
