>Addgene plasmid #61649 | pFPL-Rh | addgene partial sequence | sequence record 115224 | LB-F1 5'-gtggtgtaaacaaattgacgc-3'
ATGTACTGAATTAACGCCGAATTAATTCGGGGGATCTGGATTTTAGTACTGGATTTTGGTTTTAGGAATT
AGAAATTTTATTGATAGAAGTATTTTACAAATACAAATACATACTAAGGGTTTCTTATATGCTCAACACA
TGAGCGAAACCCTATAGGAACCCTAATTCCCTTATCTGGGAACTACTCACACATTATTATGGAGAAACTC
GAAACTGGTTCCCGGTCGGCATCTACTCTATTCCTTTGCCCTCGGACGAGTGCTGGGGCGTCGGTTTCCA
CTATCGGCGAGTACTTCTACACAGCCATCGGTCCAGACGGCCGCGCTTCTGCGGGCGATTTGTGTACGCC
CGACAGTCCCGGCTCCGGATCGGACGATTGCGTCGCATCGACCCTGCGCCCAAGCTGCATCATCGAAATT
GCCGTCAACCAAGCTCTGATAGAGTTGGTCAAGACCAATGCGGAGCATATACGCCCGGAGGCGCGGCGAT
CCTGCAAGCTCCGGATGCCTCCGCTCGAAGTAGCGCGTCTGCTGCTCCATACAAGCCAACCACGGCCTCC
AGAAGAGGATGTTGGCGACCTCGTATTGGGAATCCCCGAACATCGCCTCGCTCCAGTCAATGACCGCTGT
TATGCGGCCATTGTCCGTCAGGACATTGTTGGAGCCGAAATCCGCATGCACGAGGTGCCGGACTTCGGGG
CAGTCCTCGGCCCAAAGCATCAGCTCATCG
